>Addgene plasmid #76506 | FES gRNA (BRDN0001148684) | addgene full sequence | sequence record 185970 | Addgene Assembled Sequence
CCCGGGTGCAAAGATGGATAAAGTTTTAAACAGAGAGGAATCTTTGCAGCTAATGGACCTTCTAGGTCTT
GAAAGGAGTGGGAATTGGCTCCGGTGCCCGTCAGTGGGCAGAGCGCACATCGCCCACAGTCCCCGAGAAG
TTGGGGGGAGGGGTCGGCAATTGATCCGGTGCCTAGAGAAGGTGGCGCGGGGTAAACTGGGAAAGTGATG
TCGTGTACTGGCTCCGCCTTTTTCCCGAGGGTGGGGGAGAACCGTATATAAGTGCAGTAGTCGCCGTGAA
CGTTCTTTTTCGCAACGGGTTTGCCGCCAGAACACAGGTAAGTGCCGTGTGTGGTTCCCGCGGGCCTGGC
CTCTTTACGGGTTATGGCCCTTGCGTGCCTTGAATTACTTCCACCTGGCTGCAGTACGTGATTCTTGATC
CCGAGCTTCGGGTTGGAAGTGGGTGGGAGAGTTCGAGGCCTTGCGCTTAAGGAGCCCCTTCGCCTCGTGC
TTGAGTTGAGGCCTGGCCTGGGCGCTGGGGCCGCCGCGTGCGAATCTGGTGGCACCTTCGCGCCTGTCTC
GCTGCTTTCGATAAGTCTCTAGCCATTTAAAATTTTTGATGACCTGCTGCGACGCTTTTTTTCTGGCAAG
ATAGTCTTGTAAATGCGGGCCAAGATCTGCACACTGGTATTTCGGTTTTTGGGGCCGCGGGCGGCGACGG
GGCCCGTGCGTCCCAGCGCACATGTTCGGCGAGGCGGGGCCTGCGAGCGCGGCCACCGAGAATCGGACGG
GGGTAGTCTCAAGCTGGCCGGCCTGCTCTGGTGCCTGGCCTCGCGCCGCCGTGTATCGCCCCGCCCTGGG
CGGCAAGGCTGGCCCGGTCGGCACCAGTTGCGTGAGCGGAAAGATGGCCGCTTCCCGGCCCTGCTGCAGG
GAGCTCAAAATGGAGGACGCGGCGCTCGGGAGAGCGGGCGGGTGAGTCACCCACACAAAGGAAAAGGGCC
TTTCCGTCCTCAGCCGTCGCTTCATGTGACTCCACGGAGTACCGGGCGCCGTCCAGGCACCTCGATTAGT
TCTCGAGCTTTTGGAGTACGTCGTCTTTAGGTTGGGGGGAGGGGTTTTATGCGATGGAGTTTCCCCACAC
TGAGTGGGTGGAGACTGAAGTTAGGCCAGCTTGGCACTTGATGTAATTCTCCTTGGAATTTGCCCTTTTT
GAGTTTGGATCTTGGTTCATTCTCAAGCCTCAGACAGTGGTTCAAAGTTTTTTTCTTCCATTTCAGGTGT
CGTGACGTACGGCCACCATGACCGAGTACAAGCCCACGGTGCGCCTCGCCACCCGCGACGACGTCCCCAG
GGCCGTACGCACCCTCGCCGCCGCGTTCGCCGACTACCCCGCCACGCGCCACACCGTCGATCCGGACCGC
CACATCGAGCGGGTCACCGAGCTGCAAGAACTCTTCCTCACGCGCGTCGGGCTCGACATCGGCAAGGTGT
GGGTCGCGGACGACGGCGCCGCCGTGGCGGTCTGGACCACGCCGGAGAGCGTCGAAGCGGGGGCGGTGTT
CGCCGAGATCGGCCCGCGCATGGCCGAGTTGAGCGGTTCCCGGCTGGCCGCGCAGCAACAGATGGAAGGC
CTCCTGGCGCCGCACCGGCCCAAGGAGCCCGCGTGGTTCCTGGCCACCGTCGGAGTCTCGCCCGACCACC
AGGGCAAGGGTCTGGGCAGCGCCGTCGTGCTCCCCGGAGTGGAGGCGGCCGAGCGCGCCGGGGTGCCCGC
CTTCCTGGAGACCTCCGCGCCCCGCAACCTCCCCTTCTACGAGCGGCTCGGCTTCACCGTCACCGCCGAC
GTCGAGGTGCCCGAAGGACCGCGCACCTGGTGCATGACCCGCAAGCCCGGTGCCTGAACGCGTTAAGTCG
ACAATCAACCTCTGGATTACAAAATTTGTGAAAGATTGACTGGTATTCTTAACTATGTTGCTCCTTTTAC
GCTATGTGGATACGCTGCTTTAATGCCTTTGTATCATGCTATTGCTTCCCGTATGGCTTTCATTTTCTCC
TCCTTGTATAAATCCTGGTTGCTGTCTCTTTATGAGGAGTTGTGGCCCGTTGTCAGGCAACGTGGCGTGG
TGTGCACTGTGTTTGCTGACGCAACCCCCACTGGTTGGGGCATTGCCACCACCTGTCAGCTCCTTTCCGG
GACTTTCGCTTTCCCCCTCCCTATTGCCACGGCGGAACTCATCGCCGCCTGCCTTGCCCGCTGCTGGACA
GGGGCTCGGCTGTTGGGCACTGACAATTCCGTGGTGTTGTCGGGGAAATCATCGTCCTTTCCTTGGCTGC
TCGCCTGTGTTGCCACCTGGATTCTGCGCGGGACGTCCTTCTGCTACGTCCCTTCGGCCCTCAATCCAGC
GGACCTTCCTTCCCGCGGCCTGCTGCCGGCTCTGCGGCCTCTTCCGCGTCTTCGCCTTCGCCCTCAGACG
AGTCGGATCTCCCTTTGGGCCGCCTCCCCGCGTCGACTTTAAGACCAATGACTTACAAGGCAGCTGTAGA
TCTTAGCCACTTTTTAAAAGAAAAGGGGGGACTGGAAGGGCTAATTCACTCCCAACGAAGACAAGATCTG
CTTTTTGCTTGTACTGGGTCTCTCTGGTTAGACCAGATCTGAGCCTGGGAGCTCTCTGGCTAACTAGGGA
ACCCACTGCTTAAGCCTCAATAAAGCTTGCCTTGAGTGCTTCAAGTAGTGTGTGCCCGTCTGTTGTGTGA
CTCTGGTAACTAGAGATCCCTCAGACCCTTTTAGTCAGTGTGGAAAATCTCTAGCAGTACGTATAGTAGT
TCATGTCATCTTATTATTCAGTATTTATAACTTGCAAAGAAATGAATATCAGAGAGTGAGAGGAACTTGT
TTATTGCAGCTTATAATGGTTACAAATAAAGCAATAGCATCACAAATTTCACAAATAAAGCATTTTTTTC
ACTGCATTCTAGTTGTGGTTTGTCCAAACTCATCAATGTATCTTATCATGTCTGGCTCTAGCTATCCCGC
CCCTAACTCCGCCCATCCCGCCCCTAACTCCGCCCAGTTCCGCCCATTCTCCGCCCCATGGCTGACTAAT
TTTTTTTATTTATGCAGAGGCCGAGGCCGCCTCGGCCTCTGAGCTATTCCAGAAGTAGTGAGGAGGCTTT
TTTGGAGGCCTAGGGACGTACCCAATTCGCCCTATAGTGAGTCGTATTACGCGCGCTCACTGGCCGTCGT
TTTACAACGTCGTGACTGGGAAAACCCTGGCGTTACCCAACTTAATCGCCTTGCAGCACATCCCCCTTTC
GCCAGCTGGCGTAATAGCGAAGAGGCCCGCACCGATCGCCCTTCCCAACAGTTGCGCAGCCTGAATGGCG
AATGGG
[124 nt withheld, positions 3367-3490]
C
[91 nt withheld, positions 3492-3582]
A
[49 nt withheld, positions 3584-3632]
CCTTTGACGTTGGAGTCCACGTTCTTT
[37 nt withheld, positions 3660-3696]
ACCCTATCTCGGTCTATTCTTTTGATTTATAAGGGATTTTGCCGATTTCGGCCTATTGGTTAAAAAATGA
GCTGATTTAACAAAAATTTAACGCGAATTTTAACAAAATATTAACGCTTACAATTTAGGTGGCACTTTTC
GGGGAAATGTGCGCGGAACCCCTATTTGTTTATTTTTCTAAATACATTCAAATATGTATCCGCTCATGAG
ACAATAACCCTGATAAATGCTTCAATAATATTGAAAAAGGAAGAGTATGAGTATTCAACATTTCCGTGTC
GCCCTTATTCCCTTTTTTGCGGCATTTTGCCTTCCTGTTTTTGCTCACCCAGAAACGCTGGTGAAAGTAA
AAGATGCTGAAGATCAGTTGGGTGCACGAGTGGGTTACATCGAACTGGATCTCAACAGCGGTAAGATCCT
TGAGAGTTTTCGCCCCGAAGAACGTTTTCCAATGATGAGCACTTTTAAAGTTCTGCTATGTGGCGCGGTA
TTATCCCGTATTGACGCCGGGCAAGAGCAACTCGGTCGCCGCATACACTATTCTCAGAATGACTTGGTTG
AGTACTCACCAGTCACAGAAAAGCATCTTACGGATGGCATGACAGTAAGAGAATTATGCAGTGCTGCCAT
AACCATGAGTGATAACACTGCGGCCAACTTACTTCTGACAACGATCGGAGGACCGAAGGAGCTAACCGCT
TTTTTGCACAACATGGGGGATCATGTAACTCGCCTTGATCGTTGGGAACCGGAGCTGAATGAAGCCATAC
CAAACGACGAGCGTGACACCACGATGCCTGTAGCAATGGCAACAACGTTGCGCAAACTATTAACTGGCGA
ACTACTTACTCTAGCTTCCCGGCAACAATTAATAGACTGGATGGAGGCGGATAAAGTTGCAGGACCACTT
CTGCGCTCGGCCCTTCCGGCTGGCTGGTTTATTGCTGATAAATCTGGAGCCGGTGAGCGTGGGTCTCGCG
GTATCATTGCAGCACTGGGGCCAGATGGTAAGCCCTCCCGTATCGTAGTTATCTACACGACGGGGAGTCA
GGCAACTATGGATGAACGAAATAGACAGATCGCTGAGATAGGTGCCTCACTGATTAAGCATTGGTAACTG
TCAGACCAAGTTTACTCATATATACTTTAGATTGATTTAAAACTTCATTTTTAATTTAAAAGGATCTAGG
TGAAGATCCTTTTTGATAATCTCATGACCAAAATCCCTTAACGTGAGTTTTCGTTCCACTGAGCGTCAGA
CCCCGTAGAAAAGATCAAAGGATCTTCTTGAGATCCTTTTTTTCTGCGCGTAATCTGCTGCTTGCAAACA
AAAAAACCACCGCTACCAGCGGTGGTTTGTTTGCCGGATCAAGAGCTACCAACTCTTTTTCCGAAGGTAA
CTGGCTTCAGCAGAGCGCAGATACCAAATACTGTTCTTCTAGTGTAGCCGTAGTTAGGCCACCACTTCAA
GAACTCTGTAGCACCGCCTACATACCTCGCTCTGCTAATCCTGTTACCAGTGGCTGCTGCCAGTGGCGAT
AAGTCGTGTCTTACCGGGTTGGACTCAAGACGATAGTTACCGGATAAGGCGCAGCGGTCGGGCTGAACGG
GGGGTTCGTGCACACAGCCCAGCTTGGAGCGAACGACCTACACCGAACTGAGATACCTACAGCGTGAGCT
ATGAGAAAGCGCCACGCTTCCCGAAGGGAGAAAGGCGGACAGGTATCCGGTAAGCGGCAGGGTCGGAACA
GGAGAGCGCACGAGGGAGCTTCCAGGGGGAAACGCCTGGTATCTTTATAGTCCTGTCGGGTTTCGCCACC
TCTGACTTGAGCGTCGATTTTTGTGATGCTCGTCAGGGGGGCGGAGCCTATGGAAAAACGCCAGCAACGC
GGCCTTTTTACGGTTCCTGGCCTTTTGCTGGCCTTTTGCTCACATGTTCTTTCCTGCGTTATCCCCTGAT
TCTGTGGATAACCGTATTACCGCCTTTGAGTGAGCTGATACCGCTCGCCGCAGCCGAACGACCGAGCGCA
GCGAGTCAGTGAGCGAGGAAGCGGAAGAGCGCCCAATACGCAAACCGCCTCTCCCCGCGCGTTGGCCGAT
TCATTAATGCAGCTGGCACGACAGGTTTCCCGACTGGAAAGCGGGCAGTGAGCGCAACGCAATTAATGTG
AGTTAGCTCACTCATTAGGCACCCCAGGCTTTACACTTTATGCTTCCGGCTCGTATGTTGTGTGGAATTG
TGAGCGGATAACAATTTCACACAGGAAACAGCTATGACCATGATTACGCCAAGCGCGCAATTAACCCTCA
CTAAAGGGAACAAAAGCTGGAGCTGCAAGCTTAATGTAGTCTTATGCAATACTCTTGTAGTCTTGCAACA
TGGTAACGATGAGTTAGCAACATGCCTTACAAGGAGAGAAAAAGCACCGTGCATGCCGATTGGTGGAAGT
AAGGTGGTACGATCGTGCCTTATTAGGAAGGCAACAGACGGGTCTGACATGGATTGGACGAACCACTGAA
TTGCCGCATTGCAGAGATATTGTATTTAAGTGCCTAGCTCGATACATAAACGGGTCTCTCTGGTTAGACC
AGATCTGAGCCTGGGAGCTCTCTGGCTAACTAGGGAACCCACTGCTTAAGCCTCAATAAAGCTTGCCTTG
AGTGCTTCAAGTAGTGTGTGCCCGTCTGTTGTGTGACTCTGGTAACTAGAGATCCCTCAGACCCTTTTAG
TCAGTGTGGAAAATCTCTAGCAGTGGCGCCCGAACAGGGACTTGAAAGCGAAAGGGAAACCAGAGGAGCT
CTCTCGACGCAGGACTCGGCTTGCTGAAGCGCGCACGGCAAGAGGCGAGGGGCGGCGACTGGTGAGTACG
CCAAAAATTTTGACTAGCGGAGGCTAGAAGGAGAGAGATGGGTGCGAGAGCGTCAGTATTAAGCGGGGGA
GAATTAGATCGCGATGGGAAAAAATTCGGTTAAGGCCAGGGGGAAAGAAAAAATATAAATTAAAACATAT
AGTATGGGCAAGCAGGGAGCTAGAACGATTCGCAGTTAATCCTGGCCTGTTAGAAACATCAGAAGGCTGT
AGACAAATACTGGGACAGCTACAACCATCCCTTCAGACAGGATCAGAAGAACTTAGATCATTATATAATA
CAGTAGCAACCCTCTATTGTGTGCATCAAAGGATAGAGATAAAAGACACCAAGGAAGCTTTAGACAAGAT
AGAGGAAGAGCAAAACAAAAGTAAGACCACCGCACAGCAAGCGGCCGCTGATCTTCAGACCTGGAGGAGG
AGATATGAGGGACAATTGGAGAAGTGAATTATATAAATATAAAGTAGTAAAAATTGAACCATTAGGAGTA
GCACCCACCAAGGCAAAGAGAAGAGTGGTGCAGAGAGAAAAAAGAGCAGTGGGAATAGGAGCTTTGTTCC
TTGGGTTCTTGGGAGCAGCAGGAAGCACTATGGGCGCAGCGTCAATGACGCTGACGGTACAGGCCAGACA
ATTATTGTCTGGTATAGTGCAGCAGCAGAACAATTTGCTGAGGGCTATTGAGGCGCAACAGCATCTGTTG
CAACTCACAGTCTGGGGCATCAAGCAGCTCCAGGCAAGAATCCTGGCTGTGGAAAGATACCTAAAGGATC
AACAGCTCCTGGGGATTTGGGGTTGCTCTGGAAAACTCATTTGCACCACTGCTGTGCCTTGGAATGCTAG
TTGGAGTAATAAATCTCTGGAACAGATTTGGAATCACACGACCTGGATGGAGTGGGACAGAGAAATTAAC
AATTACACAAGCTTAATACACTCCTTAATTGAAGAATCGCAAAACCAGCAAGAAAAGAATGAACAAGAAT
TATTGGAATTAGATAAATGGGCAAGTTTGTGGAATTGGTTTAACATAACAAATTGGCTGTGGTATATAAA
ATTATTCATAATGATAGTAGGAGGCTTGGTAGGTTTAAGAATAGTTTTTGCTGTACTTTCTATAGTGAAT
AGAGTTAGGCAGGGATATTCACCATTATCGTTTCAGACCCACCTCCCAACCCCGAGGGGACCCAGAGAGG
GCCTATTTCCCATGATTCCTTCATATTTGCATATACGATACAAGGCTGTTAGAGAGATAATTAGAATTAA
TTTGACTGTAAACACAAAGATATTAGTACAAAATACGTGACGTAGAAAGTAATAATTTCTTGGGTAGTTT
GCAGTTTTAAAATTATGTTTTAAAATGGACTATCATATGCTTACCGTAACTTGAAAGTATTTCGATTTCT
TGGCTTTATATATCTTGTGGAAAGGACGAAACACCGTGAGATCACCAGCCAAACTGGTTTTAGAGCTAGA
AATAGCAAGTTAAAATAAGGCTAGTCCGTTATCAACTTGAAAAAGTGGCACCGAGTCGGTGCTTTTTTAA
GCTTGGCGTAACTAGATCTTGAGACAAATGGCAGTATTCATCCACAATTTTAAAAGAAAAGGGGGGATTG
GGGGGTACAGTGCAGGGGAAAGAATAGTAGACATAATAGCAACAGACATACAAACTAAAGAATTACAAAA
ACAAATTACAAAAATTCAAAATTTTCGGGTTTATTACAGGGACAGCAGAGATCCACTTTGGCGCCGGCTC
GAGGGGG
Features (pLannotate 1.2.2; 29 found; start..end, strand, type, name):
     14..80      +  CDS            small t antigen (fragment): SV40 (simian virus 40) small t antigen
    106..317     +  promoter       EF-1α core promoter: core promoter for human elongation factor EF-1α
    318..1256    +  intron         EF-1α intron A: intron upstream of the start codon of human EF-1α
   1278..1877    +  CDS            PuroR (fragment): puromycin N-acetyltransferase; pac from Streptomyces; confers resistance to puromycin
   1893..2481    +  misc_feature   WPRE: woodchuck hepatitis virus posttranscriptional regulatory element
   2532..2551    +  misc_feature   cPPT/CTS (fragment): central polypurine tract and central termination sequence of HIV-1
   2553..2786    +  LTR            3' LTR (ΔU3): self-inactivating 3' long terminal repeat (LTR) from HIV-1
   2864..2985    +  polyA_signal   SV40 poly(A) signal: SV40 polyadenylation signal
   3025..3160    +  rep_origin     SV40 ori: SV40 origin of replication
   3181..3199    -  promoter       T7 promoter: promoter for bacteriophage T7 RNA polymerase
   3207..3362    +  CDS            lacZα (fragment): LacZα fragment of β-galactosidase; lacZ fragment
   3367..3795    +  rep_origin     f1 ori (sequence partly withheld): f1 bacteriophage origin of replication; arrow indicates direction of (+) strand synthesis
   3848..3952    +  promoter       AmpR promoter: bla
   3953..4813    +  CDS            AmpR: β-lactamase; bla; confers resistance to ampicillin, carbenicillin, and related antibiotics
   4984..5572    +  rep_origin     ori: high-copy-number ColE1/pMB1/pBR322/pUC origin of replication
   5755..5847    +  CDS            lacI (fragment): lac repressor; lacI; The lac repressor binds to the lac operator to inhibit transcription in E. coli. This inhibition can be relieved by adding lactose or isopropyl-β-D-thiogalactopyranoside (IPTG).
   5860..5881    +  protein_bind   CAP binding site: CAP binding activates transcription in the presence of cAMP. E. coli catabolite activator protein
   5896..5926    +  promoter       lac promoter: promoter for the E. coli lac operon
   5934..5950    +  protein_bind   lac operator: The lac repressor binds to the lac operator to inhibit transcription in E. coli. This inhibition can be relieved by adding lactose or isopropyl-β-D-thiogalactopyranoside (IPTG). lac repressor encoded by lacI
   5995..6013    +  promoter       T3 promoter: promoter for bacteriophage T3 RNA polymerase
   6041..6267    +  promoter       RSV promoter: Rous sarcoma virus enhancer/promoter
   6268..6448    +  LTR            5' LTR (truncated): truncated 5' long terminal repeat (LTR) from HIV-1
   6495..6620    +  misc_feature   HIV-1 Ψ: packaging signal of human immunodeficiency virus type 1
   6604..6967    +  CDS            HIV-1 gag (fragment): gag protein from human immunodeficiency virus 1; gag
   7113..7346    +  misc_feature   RRE: The Rev response element (RRE) of HIV-1 allows for Rev-dependent mRNA export from the nucleus to the cytoplasm.
   7723..7749    +  CDS            Rev (fragment): human immunodeficiency virus 1 (HIV-1) Rev protein; rev; enhances nuclear export of unspliced and incompletely spliced viral mRNAs
   7753..7993    +  promoter       U6 promoter: RNA polymerase III promoter for human U6 snRNA
   8023..8098    +  misc_RNA       gRNA scaffold: guide RNA scaffold for the Streptococcus pyogenes CRISPR/Cas9 system
   8154..8271    +  misc_feature   cPPT/CTS: central polypurine tract and central termination sequence of HIV-1
