[The description below was written by a language model from this plasmid's Addgene catalogue record and pLannotate feature annotations shown in this document.]
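Description:
FES gRNA (BRDN0001148684) is a third-generation lentiviral CRISPR guide RNA plasmid built on the lentiGuide-Puro backbone and designed to target the human FES gene (also known as FPS), which belongs to a human kinome-wide gRNA collection. It is propagated in E. coli as a high-copy plasmid through a ColE1/pUC-type origin with ampicillin selection (AmpR). The backbone also carries an f1 origin, an SV40 origin and residual lac and phage promoter elements from the cloning vector.

The lentiviral transfer cassette starts with an RSV promoter fused to a truncated HIV-1 5' LTR, which makes genomic RNA production Tat-independent. This is followed by the Ψ packaging signal, a gag fragment, the Rev response element for Rev-dependent nuclear export, and a cPPT/CTS element. It ends in a self-inactivating ΔU3 3' LTR, followed by an SV40 polyadenylation signal. Within this unit, a human U6 RNA polymerase III promoter drives the FES-specific spacer joined to the Streptococcus pyogenes Cas9 gRNA scaffold. A separate EF-1α promoter with its intron A expresses puromycin N-acetyltransferase, allowing selection of transduced mammalian cells. A WPRE downstream enhances transcript expression.

The plasmid does not encode Cas9. It is meant to be packaged into lentivirus and used in cells that already express Cas9 or alongside a separate Cas9 vector such as lentiCas9-Blast. The guide was designed against two FES reference transcripts, and the construct is suited to knockout or loss-of-function studies of this kinase gene.
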