Addgene plasmid #76506: FES gRNA (BRDN0001148684)
Purpose: 3rd generation lentiviral gRNA plasmid targeting human FES
Depositing lab: John Doench & David Root. Depositing organization: Broad Institute. Publication: Optimized sgRNA design to maximize activity and minimize off-target effects of CRISPR-Cas9. Doench JG, Fusi N, Sullender M, Hegde M, Vaimberg EW, Donovan KF, Smith I, Tothova Z, Wilen C, Orchard R, Virgin HW, Listgarten J, Root DE. Nat Biotechnol. 2016 Jan 18. doi: 10.1038/nbt.3437. PubMed 26780180.
Backbone
  Vector backbone: lentiGuide-Puro
  Backbone manufacturer: Zhang Lab (Addgene plasmid # 52963)
  Vector type: Mammalian Expression, Lentiviral, CRISPR
  Selectable markers: Puromycin
Growth in bacteria
  Bacterial resistance: Ampicillin, 100 μg/mL
  Growth temperature: 37°C
  Growth strain: DH5alpha
  Copy number: High Copy
Gene/Insert
  Gene/Insert name: FES (alt names: FES; NM_001143784.1)
  gRNA/shRNA sequence: TGAGATCACCAGCCAAACTG
  Species: H. sapiens (human)
  Entrez Gene: FES (a.k.a. FPS)
  Promoter: hU6
  Cloning method: Unknown
  Sequencing primers: 5′ U6-F; 3′ pS2-R
Terms and licenses: Academic/Nonprofit Terms; Industry Terms: Not Available to Industry
Depositor comments: The gRNA was designed to target the following Genbank reference sequence(s): NM_001143784.1,NM_002005.3. Note that this plasmid does NOT contain Cas9. It should be used in conjunction with lentiCas9-Blast (Addgene #52962) or otherwise with cell lines already expressing Cas9. Browse the full kinome gRNA library at http://www.addgene.org/pooled-library/broadgpp-human-kinome/ or visit http://www.broadinstitute.org/rnai/public/ for detailed protocols and information.
How to cite: FES gRNA (BRDN0001148684) was a gift from John Doench & David Root (Addgene plasmid # 76506 ; http://n2t.net/addgene:76506 ; RRID:Addgene_76506)
