>Addgene plasmid #76506 | FES gRNA (BRDN0001148684) | depositor partial sequence | sequence record 143966 | Target Sequence
TGAGATCACCAGCCAAACTG
