>Addgene plasmid #76506 | FES gRNA (BRDN0001148684) | addgene partial sequence | sequence record 185969 | hU6-F
TAGAAAGTAATAATTTCTTGGGTAGTTTGCAGTTTTAAAATTATGTTTTAAAATGGACTATCATATGCTT
ACCGTAACTTGAAAGTATTTCGATTTCTTGGCTTTATATATCTTGTGGAAAGGACGAAACACCGTGAGAT
CACCAGCCAAACTGGTTTTAGAGCTAGAAATAGCAAGTTAAAATAAGGCTAGTCCGTTATCAACTTGAAA
AAGTGGCACCGAGTCGGTGCTTTTTTAAGCTTGGCGTAACTAGATCTTGAGACAAATGGCAGTATTCATC
CACAATTTTAAAAGAAAAGGGGGGATTGGGGGGTACAGTGCAGGGGAAAGAATAGTAGACATAATAGCAA
CAGACATACAAACTAAAGAATTACAAAAACAAATTACAAAAATTCAAAATTTTCGGGTTTATTACAGGGA
CAGCAGAGATCCACTTTGGCGCCGGCTCGAGGGGGCCCGGGTGCAAAGATGGATAAAGTTTTAAACAGAG
AGGAATCTTTGCAGCTAATGGACCTTCTAGGTCTTGAAAGGAGTGGGAATTGGCTCCGGTGCCCGTCAGT
GGGCAGAGCG
